>Addgene plasmid #125505 | lentiSAMv2 rs7732130-guide3 | addgene full sequence | sequence record 251550 | Addgene NGS Result
GTTTTAGAGCTAGGCCAACATGAGGATCACCCATGTCTGCAGGGCCTAGCAAGTTAAAATAAGGCTAGTC
CGTTATCAACTTGGCCAACATGAGGATCACCCATGTCTGCAGGGCCAAGTGGCACCGAGTCGGTGCTTTT
TTTGGATCCTAGGTCTTGAAAGGAGTGGGAATTGGCTCCGGTGCCCGTCAGTGGGCAGAGCGCACATCGC
CCACAGTCCCCGAGAAGTTGGGGGGAGGGGTCGGCAATTGATCCGGTGCCTAGAGAAGGTGGCGCGGGGT
AAACTGGGAAAGTGATGTCGTGTACTGGCTCCGCCTTTTTCCCGAGGGTGGGGGAGAACCGTATATAAGT
GCAGTAGTCGCCGTGAACGTTCTTTTTCGCAACGGGTTTGCCGCCAGAACACAGGCGTACGGCCACCATG
AAAAGGCCGGCGGCCACGAAAAAGGCCGGCCAGGCAAAAAAGAAAAAGGACAAGAAGTACAGCATCGGCC
TGGCCATCGGCACCAACTCTGTGGGCTGGGCCGTGATCACCGACGAGTACAAGGTGCCCAGCAAGAAATT
CAAGGTGCTGGGCAACACCGACCGGCACAGCATCAAGAAGAACCTGATCGGAGCCCTGCTGTTCGACAGC
GGCGAAACAGCCGAGGCCACCCGGCTGAAGAGAACCGCCAGAAGAAGATACACCAGACGGAAGAACCGGA
TCTGCTATCTGCAAGAGATCTTCAGCAACGAGATGGCCAAGGTGGACGACAGCTTCTTCCACAGACTGGA
AGAGTCCTTCCTGGTGGAAGAGGATAAGAAGCACGAGCGGCACCCCATCTTCGGCAACATCGTGGACGAG
GTGGCCTACCACGAGAAGTACCCCACCATCTACCACCTGAGAAAGAAACTGGTGGACAGCACCGACAAGG
CCGACCTGCGGCTGATCTATCTGGCCCTGGCCCACATGATCAAGTTCCGGGGCCACTTCCTGATCGAGGG
CGACCTGAACCCCGACAACAGCGACGTGGACAAGCTGTTCATCCAGCTGGTGCAGACCTACAACCAGCTG
TTCGAGGAAAACCCCATCAACGCCAGCGGCGTGGACGCCAAGGCCATCCTGTCTGCCAGACTGAGCAAGA
GCAGACGGCTGGAAAATCTGATCGCCCAGCTGCCCGGCGAGAAGAAGAATGGCCTGTTCGGCAACCTGAT
TGCCCTGAGCCTGGGCCTGACCCCCAACTTCAAGAGCAACTTCGACCTGGCCGAGGATGCCAAACTGCAG
CTGAGCAAGGACACCTACGACGACGACCTGGACAACCTGCTGGCCCAGATCGGCGACCAGTACGCCGACC
TGTTTCTGGCCGCCAAGAACCTGTCCGACGCCATCCTGCTGAGCGACATCCTGAGAGTGAACACCGAGAT
CACCAAGGCCCCCCTGAGCGCCTCTATGATCAAGAGATACGACGAGCACCACCAGGACCTGACCCTGCTG
AAAGCTCTCGTGCGGCAGCAGCTGCCTGAGAAGTACAAAGAGATTTTCTTCGACCAGAGCAAGAACGGCT
ACGCCGGCTACATTGACGGCGGAGCCAGCCAGGAAGAGTTCTACAAGTTCATCAAGCCCATCCTGGAAAA
GATGGACGGCACCGAGGAACTGCTCGTGAAGCTGAACAGAGAGGACCTGCTGCGGAAGCAGCGGACCTTC
GACAACGGCAGCATCCCCCACCAGATCCACCTGGGAGAGCTGCACGCCATTCTGCGGCGGCAGGAAGATT
TTTACCCATTCCTGAAGGACAACCGGGAAAAGATCGAGAAGATCCTGACCTTCCGCATCCCCTACTACGT
GGGCCCTCTGGCCAGGGGAAACAGCAGATTCGCCTGGATGACCAGAAAGAGCGAGGAAACCATCACCCCC
TGGAACTTCGAGGAAGTGGTGGACAAGGGCGCTTCCGCCCAGAGCTTCATCGAGCGGATGACCAACTTCG
ATAAGAACCTGCCCAACGAGAAGGTGCTGCCCAAGCACAGCCTGCTGTACGAGTACTTCACCGTGTATAA
CGAGCTGACCAAAGTGAAATACGTGACCGAGGGAATGAGAAAGCCCGCCTTCCTGAGCGGCGAGCAGAAA
AAGGCCATCGTGGACCTGCTGTTCAAGACCAACCGGAAAGTGACCGTGAAGCAGCTGAAAGAGGACTACT
TCAAGAAAATCGAGTGCTTCGACTCCGTGGAAATCTCCGGCGTGGAAGATCGGTTCAACGCCTCCCTGGG
CACATACCACGATCTGCTGAAAATTATCAAGGACAAGGACTTCCTGGACAATGAGGAAAACGAGGACATT
CTGGAAGATATCGTGCTGACCCTGACACTGTTTGAGGACAGAGAGATGATCGAGGAACGGCTGAAAACCT
ATGCCCACCTGTTCGACGACAAAGTGATGAAGCAGCTGAAGCGGCGGAGATACACCGGCTGGGGCAGGCT
GAGCCGGAAGCTGATCAACGGCATCCGGGACAAGCAGTCCGGCAAGACAATCCTGGATTTCCTGAAGTCC
GACGGCTTCGCCAACAGAAACTTCATGCAGCTGATCCACGACGACAGCCTGACCTTTAAAGAGGACATCC
AGAAAGCCCAGGTGTCCGGCCAGGGCGATAGCCTGCACGAGCACATTGCCAATCTGGCCGGCAGCCCCGC
CATTAAGAAGGGCATCCTGCAGACAGTGAAGGTGGTGGACGAGCTCGTGAAAGTGATGGGCCGGCACAAG
CCCGAGAACATCGTGATCGAAATGGCCAGAGAGAACCAGACCACCCAGAAGGGACAGAAGAACAGCCGCG
AGAGAATGAAGCGGATCGAAGAGGGCATCAAAGAGCTGGGCAGCCAGATCCTGAAAGAACACCCCGTGGA
AAACACCCAGCTGCAGAACGAGAAGCTGTACCTGTACTACCTGCAGAATGGGCGGGATATGTACGTGGAC
CAGGAACTGGACATCAACCGGCTGTCCGACTACGATGTGGACCACATCGTGCCTCAGAGCTTTCTGAAGG
ACGACTCCATCGACAACAAGGTGCTGACCAGAAGCGACAAGGCCCGGGGCAAGAGCGACAACGTGCCCTC
CGAAGAGGTCGTGAAGAAGATGAAGAACTACTGGCGGCAGCTGCTGAACGCCAAGCTGATTACCCAGAGA
AAGTTCGACAATCTGACCAAGGCCGAGAGAGGCGGCCTGAGCGAACTGGATAAGGCCGGCTTCATCAAGA
GACAGCTGGTGGAAACCCGGCAGATCACAAAGCACGTGGCACAGATCCTGGACTCCCGGATGAACACTAA
GTACGACGAGAATGACAAGCTGATCCGGGAAGTGAAAGTGATCACCCTGAAGTCCAAGCTGGTGTCCGAT
TTCCGGAAGGATTTCCAGTTTTACAAAGTGCGCGAGATCAACAACTACCACCACGCCCACGACGCCTACC
TGAACGCCGTCGTGGGAACCGCCCTGATCAAAAAGTACCCTAAGCTGGAAAGCGAGTTCGTGTACGGCGA
CTACAAGGTGTACGACGTGCGGAAGATGATCGCCAAGAGCGAGCAGGAAATCGGCAAGGCTACCGCCAAG
TACTTCTTCTACAGCAACATCATGAACTTTTTCAAGACCGAGATTACCCTGGCCAACGGCGAGATCCGGA
AGCGGCCTCTGATCGAGACAAACGGCGAAACCGGGGAGATCGTGTGGGATAAGGGCCGGGATTTTGCCAC
CGTGCGGAAAGTGCTGAGCATGCCCCAAGTGAATATCGTGAAAAAGACCGAGGTGCAGACAGGCGGCTTC
AGCAAAGAGTCTATCCTGCCCAAGAGGAACAGCGATAAGCTGATCGCCAGAAAGAAGGACTGGGACCCTA
AGAAGTACGGCGGCTTCGACAGCCCCACCGTGGCCTATTCTGTGCTGGTGGTGGCCAAAGTGGAAAAGGG
CAAGTCCAAGAAACTGAAGAGTGTGAAAGAGCTGCTGGGGATCACCATCATGGAAAGAAGCAGCTTCGAG
AAGAATCCCATCGACTTTCTGGAAGCCAAGGGCTACAAAGAAGTGAAAAAGGACCTGATCATCAAGCTGC
CTAAGTACTCCCTGTTCGAGCTGGAAAACGGCCGGAAGAGAATGCTGGCCTCTGCCGGCGAACTGCAGAA
GGGAAACGAACTGGCCCTGCCCTCCAAATATGTGAACTTCCTGTACCTGGCCAGCCACTATGAGAAGCTG
AAGGGCTCCCCCGAGGATAATGAGCAGAAACAGCTGTTTGTGGAACAGCACAAGCACTACCTGGACGAGA
TCATCGAGCAGATCAGCGAGTTCTCCAAGAGAGTGATCCTGGCCGACGCTAATCTGGACAAAGTGCTGTC
CGCCTACAACAAGCACCGGGATAAGCCCATCAGAGAGCAGGCCGAGAATATCATCCACCTGTTTACCCTG
ACCAATCTGGGAGCCCCTGCCGCCTTCAAGTACTTTGACACCACCATCGACCGGAAGAGGTACACCAGCA
CCAAAGAGGTGCTGGACGCCACCCTGATCCACCAGAGCATCACCGGCCTGTACGAGACACGGATCGACCT
GTCTCAGCTGGGAGGCGACAGCGCTGGAGGAGGTGGAAGCGGAGGAGGAGGAAGCGGAGGAGGAGGTAGC
GGACCTAAGAAAAAGAGGAAGGTGGCGGCCGCTGGATCCGGACGGGCTGACGCATTGGACGATTTTGATC
TGGATATGCTGGGAAGTGACGCCCTCGATGATTTTGACCTTGACATGCTTGGTTCGGATGCCCTTGATGA
CTTTGACCTCGACATGCTCGGCAGTGACGCCCTTGATGATTTCGACCTGGACATGCTGATTAACTGTACA
GGCAGTGGAGAGGGCAGAGGAAGTCTGCTAACATGCGGTGACGTCGAGGAGAATCCTGGCCCAATGGCCA
AGCCTTTGTCTCAAGAAGAATCCACCCTCATTGAAAGAGCAACGGCTACAATCAACAGCATCCCCATCTC
TGAAGACTACAGCGTCGCCAGCGCAGCTCTCTCTAGCGACGGCCGCATCTTCACTGGTGTCAATGTATAT
CATTTTACTGGGGGACCTTGTGCAGAACTCGTGGTGCTGGGCACTGCTGCTGCTGCGGCAGCTGGCAACC
TGACTTGTATCGTCGCGATCGGAAATGAGAACAGGGGCATCTTGAGCCCCTGCGGACGGTGCCGACAGGT
GCTTCTCGATCTGCATCCTGGGATCAAAGCCATAGTGAAGGACAGTGATGGACAGCCGACGGCAGTTGGG
ATTCGTGAATTGCTGCCCTCTGGTTATGTGTGGGAGGGCTAAGAATTCGATATCAAGCTTATCGGTAATC
AACCTCTGGATTACAAAATTTGTGAAAGATTGACTGGTATTCTTAACTATGTTGCTCCTTTTACGCTATG
TGGATACGCTGCTTTAATGCCTTTGTATCATGCTATTGCTTCCCGTATGGCTTTCATTTTCTCCTCCTTG
TATAAATCCTGGTTGCTGTCTCTTTATGAGGAGTTGTGGCCCGTTGTCAGGCAACGTGGCGTGGTGTGCA
CTGTGTTTGCTGACGCAACCCCCACTGGTTGGGGCATTGCCACCACCTGTCAGCTCCTTTCCGGGACTTT
CGCTTTCCCCCTCCCTATTGCCACGGCGGAACTCATCGCCGCCTGCCTTGCCCGCTGCTGGACAGGGGCT
CGGCTGTTGGGCACTGACAATTCCGTGGTGTTGTCGGGGAAATCATCGTCCTTTCCTTGGCTGCTCGCCT
GTGTTGCCACCTGGATTCTGCGCGGGACGTCCTTCTGCTACGTCCCTTCGGCCCTCAATCCAGCGGACCT
TCCTTCCCGCGGCCTGCTGCCGGCTCTGCGGCCTCTTCCGCGTCTTCGCCTTCGCCCTCAGACGAGTCGG
ATCTCCCTTTGGGCCGCCTCCCCGCATCGATACCGTCGACCTCGAGACCTAGAAAAACATGGAGCAATCA
CAAGTAGCAATACAGCAGCTACCAATGCTGATTGTGCCTGGCTAGAAGCACAAGAGGAGGAGGAGGTGGG
TTTTCCAGTCACACCTCAGGTACCTTTAAGACCAATGACTTACAAGGCAGCTGTAGATCTTAGCCACTTT
TTAAAAGAAAAGGGGGGACTGGAAGGGCTAATTCACTCCCAACGAAGACAAGATATCCTTGATCTGTGGA
TCTACCACACACAAGGCTACTTCCCTGATTGGCAGAACTACACACCAGGGCCAGGGATCAGATATCCACT
GACCTTTGGATGGTGCTACAAGCTAGTACCAGTTGAGCAAGAGAAGGTAGAAGAAGCCAATGAAGGAGAG
AACACCCGCTTGTTACACCCTGTGAGCCTGCATGGGATGGATGACCCGGAGAGAGAAGTATTAGAGTGGA
GGTTTGACAGCCGCCTAGCATTTCATCACATGGCCCGAGAGCTGCATCCGGACTGTACTGGGTCTCTCTG
GTTAGACCAGATCTGAGCCTGGGAGCTCTCTGGCTAACTAGGGAACCCACTGCTTAAGCCTCAATAAAGC
TTGCCTTGAGTGCTTCAAGTAGTGTGTGCCCGTCTGTTGTGTGACTCTGGTAACTAGAGATCCCTCAGAC
CCTTTTAGTCAGTGTGGAAAATCTCTAGCAGGGCCCGTTTAAACCCGCTGATCAGCCTCGACTGTGCCTT
CTAGTTGCCAGCCATCTGTTGTTTGCCCCTCCCCCGTGCCTTCCTTGACCCTGGAAGGTGCCACTCCCAC
TGTCCTTTCCTAATAAAATGAGGAAATTGCATCGCATTGTCTGAGTAGGTGTCATTCTATTCTGGGGGGT
GGGGTGGGGCAGGACAGCAAGGGGGAGGATTGGGAAGACAATAGCAGGCATGCTGGGGATGCGGTGGGCT
CTATGGCTTCTGAGGCGGAAAGAACCAGCTGGGGCTCTAGGGGGTATCCCC
[124 nt withheld, positions 6912-7035]
C
[91 nt withheld, positions 7037-7127]
A
[49 nt withheld, positions 7129-7177]
CCTTTGACGTTGGAGTCCACGTTCTTT
[37 nt withheld, positions 7205-7241]
ACCCTATCTCGGTCTATTCTTTTGATTTATAAGGGATTTTGCCGATTTCGGCCTATTGGTTAAAAAATGA
GCTGATTTAACAAAAATTTAACGCGAATTAATTCTGTGGAATGTGTGTCAGTTAGGGTGTGGAAAGTCCC
CAGGCTCCCCAGCAGGCAGAAGTATGCAAAGCATGCATCTCAATTAGTCAGCAACCAGGTGTGGAAAGTC
CCCAGGCTCCCCAGCAGGCAGAAGTATGCAAAGCATGCATCTCAATTAGTCAGCAACCATAGTCCCGCCC
CTAACTCCGCCCATCCCGCCCCTAACTCCGCCCAGTTCCGCCCATTCTCCGCCCCATGGCTGACTAATTT
TTTTTATTTATGCAGAGGCCGAGGCCGCCTCTGCCTCTGAGCTATTCCAGAAGTAGTGAGGAGGCTTTTT
TGGAGGCCTAGGCTTTTGCAAAAAGCTCCCGGGAGCTTGTATATCCATTTTCGGATCTGATCAGCACGTG
TTGACAATTAATCATCGGCATAGTATATCGGCATAGTATAATACGACAAGGTGAGGAACTAAACCATGGC
CAAGTTGACCAGTGCCGTTCCGGTGCTCACCGCGCGCGACGTCGCCGGAGCGGTCGAGTTCTGGACCGAC
CGGCTCGGGTTCTCCCGGGACTTCGTGGAGGACGACTTCGCCGGTGTGGTCCGGGACGACGTGACCCTGT
TCATCAGCGCGGTCCAGGACCAGGTGGTGCCGGACAACACCCTGGCCTGGGTGTGGGTGCGCGGCCTGGA
CGAGCTGTACGCCGAGTGGTCGGAGGTCGTGTCCACGAACTTCCGGGACGCCTCCGGGCCGGCCATGACC
GAGATCGGCGAGCAGCCGTGGGGGCGGGAGTTCGCCCTGCGCGACCCGGCCGGCAACTGCGTGCACTTCG
TGGCCGAGGAGCAGGACTGACACGTGCTACGAGATTTCGATTCCACCGCCGCCTTCTATGAAAGGTTGGG
CTTCGGAATCGTTTTCCGGGACGCCGGCTGGATGATCCTCCAGCGCGGGGATCTCATGCTGGAGTTCTTC
GCCCACCCCAACTTGTTTATTGCAGCTTATAATGGTTACAAATAAAGCAATAGCATCACAAATTTCACAA
ATAAAGCATTTTTTTCACTGCATTCTAGTTGTGGTTTGTCCAAACTCATCAATGTATCTTATCATGTCTG
TATACCGTCGACCTCTAGCTAGAGCTTGGCGTAATCATGGTCATAGCTGTTTCCTGTGTGAAATTGTTAT
CCGCTCACAATTCCACACAACATACGAGCCGGAAGCATAAAGTGTAAAGCCTGGGGTGCCTAATGAGTGA
GCTAACTCACATTAATTGCGTTGCGCTCACTGCCCGCTTTCCAGTCGGGAAACCTGTCGTGCCAGCTGCA
TTAATGAATCGGCCAACGCGCGGGGAGAGGCGGTTTGCGTATTGGGCGCTCTTCCGCTTCCTCGCTCACT
GACTCGCTGCGCTCGGTCGTTCGGCTGCGGCGAGCGGTATCAGCTCACTCAAAGGCGGTAATACGGTTAT
CCACAGAATCAGGGGATAACGCAGGAAAGAACATGTGAGCAAAAGGCCAGCAAAAGGCCAGGAACCGTAA
AAAGGCCGCGTTGCTGGCGTTTTTCCATAGGCTCCGCCCCCCTGACGAGCATCACAAAAATCGACGCTCA
AGTCAGAGGTGGCGAAACCCGACAGGACTATAAAGATACCAGGCGTTTCCCCCTGGAAGCTCCCTCGTGC
GCTCTCCTGTTCCGACCCTGCCGCTTACCGGATACCTGTCCGCCTTTCTCCCTTCGGGAAGCGTGGCGCT
TTCTCATAGCTCACGCTGTAGGTATCTCAGTTCGGTGTAGGTCGTTCGCTCCAAGCTGGGCTGTGTGCAC
GAACCCCCCGTTCAGCCCGACCGCTGCGCCTTATCCGGTAACTATCGTCTTGAGTCCAACCCGGTAAGAC
ACGACTTATCGCCACTGGCAGCAGCCACTGGTAACAGGATTAGCAGAGCGAGGTATGTAGGCGGTGCTAC
AGAGTTCTTGAAGTGGTGGCCTAACTACGGCTACACTAGAAGAACAGTATTTGGTATCTGCGCTCTGCTG
AAGCCAGTTACCTTCGGAAAAAGAGTTGGTAGCTCTTGATCCGGCAAACAAACCACCGCTGGTAGCGGTG
GTTTTTTTGTTTGCAAGCAGCAGATTACGCGCAGAAAAAAAGGATCTCAAGAAGATCCTTTGATCTTTTC
TACGGGGTCTGACGCTCAGTGGAACGAAAACTCACGTTAAGGGATTTTGGTCATGAGATTATCAAAAAGG
ATCTTCACCTAGATCCTTTTAAATTAAAAATGAAGTTTTAAATCAATCTAAAGTATATATGAGTAAACTT
GGTCTGACAGTTACCAATGCTTAATCAGTGAGGCACCTATCTCAGCGATCTGTCTATTTCGTTCATCCAT
AGTTGCCTGACTCCCCGTCGTGTAGATAACTACGATACGGGAGGGCTTACCATCTGGCCCCAGTGCTGCA
ATGATACCGCGAGACCCACGCTCACCGGCTCCAGATTTATCAGCAATAAACCAGCCAGCCGGAAGGGCCG
AGCGCAGAAGTGGTCCTGCAACTTTATCCGCCTCCATCCAGTCTATTAATTGTTGCCGGGAAGCTAGAGT
AAGTAGTTCGCCAGTTAATAGTTTGCGCAACGTTGTTGCCATTGCTACAGGCATCGTGGTGTCACGCTCG
TCGTTTGGTATGGCTTCATTCAGCTCCGGTTCCCAACGATCAAGGCGAGTTACATGATCCCCCATGTTGT
GCAAAAAAGCGGTTAGCTCCTTCGGTCCTCCGATCGTTGTCAGAAGTAAGTTGGCCGCAGTGTTATCACT
CATGGTTATGGCAGCACTGCATAATTCTCTTACTGTCATGCCATCCGTAAGATGCTTTTCTGTGACTGGT
GAGTACTCAACCAAGTCATTCTGAGAATAGTGTATGCGGCGACCGAGTTGCTCTTGCCCGGCGTCAATAC
GGGATAATACCGCGCCACATAGCAGAACTTTAAAAGTGCTCATCATTGGAAAACGTTCTTCGGGGCGAAA
ACTCTCAAGGATCTTACCGCTGTTGAGATCCAGTTCGATGTAACCCACTCGTGCACCCAACTGATCTTCA
GCATCTTTTACTTTCACCAGCGTTTCTGGGTGAGCAAAAACAGGAAGGCAAAATGCCGCAAAAAAGGGAA
TAAGGGCGACACGGAAATGTTGAATACTCATACTCTTCCTTTTTCAATATTATTGAAGCATTTATCAGGG
TTATTGTCTCATGAGCGGATACATATTTGAATGTATTTAGAAAAATAAACAAATAGGGGTTCCGCGCACA
TTTCCCCGAAAAGTGCCACCTGACGTCGACGGATCGGGAGATCTCCCGATCCCCTATGGTGCACTCTCAG
TACAATCTGCTCTGATGCCGCATAGTTAAGCCAGTATCTGCTCCCTGCTTGTGTGTTGGAGGTCGCTGAG
TAGTGCGCGAGCAAAATTTAAGCTACAACAAGGCAAGGCTTGACCGACAATTGCATGAAGAATCTGCTTA
GGGTTAGGCGTTTTGCGCTGCTTCGCGATGTACGGGCCAGATATACGCGTTGACATTGATTATTGACTAG
TTATTAATAGTAATCAATTACGGGGTCATTAGTTCATAGCCCATATATGGAGTTCCGCGTTACATAACTT
ACGGTAAATGGCCCGCCTGGCTGACCGCCCAACGACCCCCGCCCATTGACGTCAATAATGACGTATGTTC
CCATAGTAACGCCAATAGGGACTTTCCATTGACGTCAATGGGTGGAGTATTTACGGTAAACTGCCCACTT
GGCAGTACATCAAGTGTATCATATGCCAAGTACGCCCCCTATTGACGTCAATGACGGTAAATGGCCCGCC
TGGCATTATGCCCAGTACATGACCTTATGGGACTTTCCTACTTGGCAGTACATCTACGTATTAGTCATCG
CTATTACCATGGTGATGCGGTTTTGGCAGTACATCAATGGGCGTGGATAGCGGTTTGACTCACGGGGATT
TCCAAGTCTCCACCCCATTGACGTCAATGGGAGTTTGTTTTGGCACCAAAATCAACGGGACTTTCCAAAA
TGTCGTAACAACTCCGCCCCATTGACGCAAATGGGCGGTAGGCGTGTACGGTGGGAGGTCTATATAAGCA
GCGCGTTTTGCCTGTACTGGGTCTCTCTGGTTAGACCAGATCTGAGCCTGGGAGCTCTCTGGCTAACTAG
GGAACCCACTGCTTAAGCCTCAATAAAGCTTGCCTTGAGTGCTTCAAGTAGTGTGTGCCCGTCTGTTGTG
TGACTCTGGTAACTAGAGATCCCTCAGACCCTTTTAGTCAGTGTGGAAAATCTCTAGCAGTGGCGCCCGA
ACAGGGACTTGAAAGCGAAAGGGAAACCAGAGGAGCTCTCTCGACGCAGGACTCGGCTTGCTGAAGCGCG
CACGGCAAGAGGCGAGGGGCGGCGACTGGTGAGTACGCCAAAAATTTTGACTAGCGGAGGCTAGAAGGAG
AGAGATGGGTGCGAGAGCGTCAGTATTAAGCGGGGGAGAATTAGATCGCGATGGGAAAAAATTCGGTTAA
GGCCAGGGGGAAAGAAAAAATATAAATTAAAACATATAGTATGGGCAAGCAGGGAGCTAGAACGATTCGC
AGTTAATCCTGGCCTGTTAGAAACATCAGAAGGCTGTAGACAAATACTGGGACAGCTACAACCATCCCTT
CAGACAGGATCAGAAGAACTTAGATCATTATATAATACAGTAGCAACCCTCTATTGTGTGCATCAAAGGA
TAGAGATAAAAGACACCAAGGAAGCTTTAGACAAGATAGAGGAAGAGCAAAACAAAAGTAAGACCACCGC
ACAGCAAGCGGCCGCTGATCTTCAGACCTGGAGGAGGAGATATGAGGGACAATTGGAGAAGTGAATTATA
TAAATATAAAGTAGTAAAAATTGAACCATTAGGAGTAGCACCCACCAAGGCAAAGAGAAGAGTGGTGCAG
AGAGAAAAAAGAGCAGTGGGAATAGGAGCTTTGTTCCTTGGGTTCTTGGGAGCAGCAGGAAGCACTATGG
GCGCAGCGTCAATGACGCTGACGGTACAGGCCAGACAATTATTGTCTGGTATAGTGCAGCAGCAGAACAA
TTTGCTGAGGGCTATTGAGGCGCAACAGCATCTGTTGCAACTCACAGTCTGGGGCATCAAGCAGCTCCAG
GCAAGAATCCTGGCTGTGGAAAGATACCTAAAGGATCAACAGCTCCTGGGGATTTGGGGTTGCTCTGGAA
AACTCATTTGCACCACTGCTGTGCCTTGGAATGCTAGTTGGAGTAATAAATCTCTGGAACAGATTTGGAA
TCACACGACCTGGATGGAGTGGGACAGAGAAATTAACAATTACACAAGCTTAATACACTCCTTAATTGAA
GAATCGCAAAACCAGCAAGAAAAGAATGAACAAGAATTATTGGAATTAGATAAATGGGCAAGTTTGTGGA
ATTGGTTTAACATAACAAATTGGCTGTGGTATATAAAATTATTCATAATGATAGTAGGAGGCTTGGTAGG
TTTAAGAATAGTTTTTGCTGTACTTTCTATAGTGAATAGAGTTAGGCAGGGATATTCACCATTATCGTTT
CAGACCCACCTCCCAACCCCGAGGGGACCCGACAGGCCCGAAGGAATAGAAGAAGAAGGTGGAGAGAGAG
ACAGAGACAGATCCATTCGATTAGTGAACGGATCGGCACTGCGTGCGCCAATTCTGCAGACAAATGGCAG
TATTCATCCACAATTTTAAAAGAAAAGGGGGGATTGGGGGGTACAGTGCAGGGGAAAGAATAGTAGACAT
AATAGCAACAGACATACAAACTAAAGAATTACAAAAACAAATTACAAAAATTCAAAATTTTCGGGTTTAT
TACAGGGACAGCAGAGATCCAGTTTGGTTAATTAGCTAGCGAGGGCCTATTTCCCATGATTCCTTCATAT
TTGCATATACGATACAAGGCTGTTAGAGAGATAATTGGAATTAATTTGACTGTAAACACAAAGATATTAG
TACAAAATACGTGACGTAGAAAGTAATAATTTCTTGGGTAGTTTGCAGTTTTAAAATTATGTTTTAAAAT
GGACTATCATATGCTTACCGTAACTTGAAAGTATTTCGATTTCTTGGCTTTATATATCTTGTGGAAAGGA
CGAAACACCGCACATTAAGTTAGAACACAG
Features (pLannotate 1.2.2; 38 found; start..end, strand, type, name):
     18..36      +  misc_RNA       MS2 stem loop: stem loop that binds the bacteriophage MS2 coat protein
     47..83      +  misc_RNA       gRNA scaffold (fragment): guide RNA scaffold for the Streptococcus pyogenes CRISPR/Cas9 system
     88..106     +  misc_RNA       MS2 stem loop: stem loop that binds the bacteriophage MS2 coat protein
    117..136     +  misc_RNA       gRNA scaffold (fragment): guide RNA scaffold for the Streptococcus pyogenes CRISPR/Cas9 system
    149..167     +  CDS            small t antigen (fragment): SV40 (simian virus 40) small t antigen
    193..404     +  promoter       EF-1α core promoter: core promoter for human elongation factor EF-1α
    421..468     +  CDS            nucleoplasmin NLS: bipartite nuclear localization signal from nucleoplasmin
    468..4569    +  CDS            dCas9 (fragment): catalytically dead mutant of the Cas9 endonuclease from the Streptococcus pyogenes Type II CRISPR/Cas system RNA-guided DNA-binding protein that lacks endonuclease activity due to the D10A mutation in the RuvC catalytic domain and the N863A mutation in the HNH catalytic domain
   4894..5292    +  CDS            BSD: blasticidin S deaminase; Aspergillus terreus BSD; confers resistance to blasticidin
   5293..5314    +  misc_feature   MCS (fragment): pBluescript multiple cloning site
   5317..5905    +  misc_feature   WPRE: woodchuck hepatitis virus posttranscriptional regulatory element
   5842..6423    +  CDS            nef (fragment): NEF_HV1H2 - Experimental evidence at protein level: Swiss-Prot protein existence level 1. Extracellular Nef protein targets CD4(+) T-lymphocytes for apoptosis by interacting with CXCR4 surface receptors. From Human immunodeficiency virus type 1 group M subtype B (isolate HXB2) (HIV-1).
   6430..6610    +  LTR            5' LTR (truncated): truncated 5' long terminal repeat (LTR) from HIV-1
   6642..6866    +  polyA_signal   bGH poly(A) signal: bovine growth hormone polyadenylation signal
   6870..6891    +  promoter       SV40 promoter (fragment): SV40 enhancer and early promoter
   6912..7340    +  rep_origin     f1 ori (sequence partly withheld): f1 bacteriophage origin of replication; arrow indicates direction of (+) strand synthesis
   7354..7683    +  promoter       SV40 promoter: SV40 enhancer and early promoter
   7731..7778    +  promoter       EM7 promoter: synthetic bacterial promoter&nbsp
   7797..8171    +  CDS            BleoR: antibiotic-binding protein; Sh ble from Streptoalloteichus hindustanus; confers resistance to bleomycin, phleomycin, and Zeocin™
   8181..8306    +  CDS            ble (fragment): BLE_KLEPN - Experimental evidence at protein level: Swiss-Prot protein existence level 1. Binding protein with a strong affinity to the bleomycin family of antibiotics. Binds to CL990; an antimitotic-antibiotic compound. From Klebsiella pneumoniae.
   8301..8422    +  polyA_signal   SV40 poly(A) signal: SV40 polyadenylation signal
   8493..8515    -  protein_bind   lac operator (fragment): The lac repressor binds to the lac operator to inhibit transcription in E. coli. This inhibition can be relieved by adding lactose or isopropyl-β-D-thiogalactopyranoside (IPTG). lac repressor encoded by lacI
   8519..8549    -  promoter       lac promoter: promoter for the E. coli lac operon
   8564..8585    -  protein_bind   CAP binding site: CAP binding activates transcription in the presence of cAMP. E. coli catabolite activator protein
   8598..8690    -  CDS            lacI (fragment): lac repressor; lacI; The lac repressor binds to the lac operator to inhibit transcription in E. coli. This inhibition can be relieved by adding lactose or isopropyl-β-D-thiogalactopyranoside (IPTG).
   8873..9461    -  rep_origin     ori: high-copy-number ColE1/pMB1/pBR322/pUC origin of replication
   9632..10492   -  CDS            AmpR: β-lactamase; bla; confers resistance to ampicillin, carbenicillin, and related antibiotics
  10493..10597   -  promoter       AmpR promoter: bla
  10656..10708   -  misc_feature   bom (fragment): basis of mobility region from pBR322
  10863..11242   +  enhancer       CMV enhancer: human cytomegalovirus immediate early enhancer
  11243..11442   +  promoter       CMV promoter: human cytomegalovirus (CMV) immediate early promoter
  11460..11640   +  LTR            5' LTR (truncated): truncated 5' long terminal repeat (LTR) from HIV-1
  11687..11812   +  misc_feature   HIV-1 Ψ: packaging signal of human immunodeficiency virus type 1
  11796..12159   +  CDS            HIV-1 gag (fragment): gag protein from human immunodeficiency virus 1; gag
  12305..12538   +  misc_feature   RRE: The Rev response element (RRE) of HIV-1 allows for Rev-dependent mRNA export from the nucleus to the cytoplasm.
  12915..13015   +  CDS            Rev (fragment): human immunodeficiency virus 1 (HIV-1) Rev protein; rev; enhances nuclear export of unspliced and incompletely spliced viral mRNAs
  13065..13182   +  misc_feature   cPPT/CTS: central polypurine tract and central termination sequence of HIV-1
  13232..13472   +  promoter       U6 promoter: RNA polymerase III promoter for human U6 snRNA
