[The description below was written by a language model from this plasmid's Addgene catalogue record and pLannotate feature annotations shown in this document.]
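Description:
lentiSAMv2 rs7732130-guide3 is a lentiviral CRISPR activation plasmid of about 13.5 kb, built on the lentiSAMv2 backbone. It carries a single guide RNA directed at a human pancreatic islet enhancer that contains the type 2 diabetes-associated variant rs7732130 at the ZBED3 GWAS locus. It is propagated in E. coli as a high-copy plasmid through a ColE1/pUC-type origin with ampicillin resistance; an f1 origin and an SV40/EM7-driven bleomycin (Zeocin) resistance cassette are also annotated in the backbone outside the viral unit.

The transfer cassette is laid out as a third-generation-style vector. A CMV enhancer/promoter is fused to a truncated HIV-1 5' LTR, followed by the Ψ packaging signal, RRE and cPPT/CTS, with a WPRE and a truncated 3' LTR downstream and a bGH polyadenylation signal beyond it. Two expression units lie between the LTRs. A human U6 promoter drives the guide, whose S. pyogenes scaffold is interrupted by two MS2 stem loops, so that MS2 coat protein-activator fusions supplied from a separate construct can be recruited to the target site. An EF-1α core promoter then drives NLS-tagged catalytically dead Cas9. According to the catalogue entry, dCas9 is fused to VP64 and linked by a 2A peptide to blasticidin S deaminase. The VP64 and 2A segments are not individually annotated in the feature table, although there is a gap between dCas9 and BSD where they would sit.

Transduced mammalian cells are selected with blasticidin. The stated purpose is CRISPR-mediated activation of this enhancer in human cells, which allows its regulatory effects to be examined. As the name indicates, this is one of several guides designed against the same element.
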