Addgene plasmid #125505: lentiSAMv2 rs7732130-guide3
Purpose: CRISPR-mediated activation of human islet enhancer containing T2D-associated variant rs7732130 (ZBED3 GWAS locus)
Depositing lab: Jorge Ferrer. Depositing organization: Imperial College London. Publication: Human pancreatic islet three-dimensional chromatin architecture provides insights into the genetics of type 2 diabetes. Miguel-Escalada I, Bonas-Guarch S, Cebola I, Ponsa-Cobas J, Mendieta-Esteban J, Atla G, Javierre BM, Rolando DMY, Farabella I, Morgan CC, Garcia-Hurtado J, Beucher A, Moran I, Pasquali L, Ramos-Rodriguez M, Appel EVR, Linneberg A, Gjesing AP, Witte DR, Pedersen O, Grarup N, Ravassard P, Torrents D, Mercader JM, Piemonti L, Berney T, de Koning EJP, Kerr-Conte J, Pattou F, Fedko IO, Groop L, Prokopenko I, Hansen T, Marti-Renom MA, Fraser P, Ferrer J. Nat Genet. 2019 Jun 28. pii: 10.1038/s41588-019-0457-0. doi: 10.1038/s41588-019-0457-0. PubMed 31253982.
Backbone
  Vector backbone: lentiSAMv2
  Backbone manufacturer: Feng Zhang (Addgene #75112)
  Vector type: Mammalian Expression, Lentiviral, CRISPR
  Selectable markers: Blasticidin
Growth in bacteria
  Bacterial resistance: Ampicillin, 100 μg/mL
  Growth temperature: 37°C
  Growth strain: Stbl3
  Copy number: High Copy
Gene/Insert
  Gene/Insert name: dCas9-VP64-2A-BlastR
  gRNA/shRNA sequence: CACATTAAGTTAGAACACAG
  Species: H. sapiens (human)
  Promoter: EF1a core and U6
  Cloning method: Restriction Enzyme; 5′ cloning site Unknown (destroyed during cloning); 3′ cloning site Unknown (destroyed during cloning)
  Sequencing primers: 5′ GATCCGCCACCATGGATGC
Terms and licenses: Academic/Nonprofit Terms; Industry Terms: Not Available to Industry
How to cite: lentiSAMv2 rs7732130-guide3 was a gift from Jorge Ferrer (Addgene plasmid # 125505 ; http://n2t.net/addgene:125505 ; RRID:Addgene_125505)
