>Addgene plasmid #125505 | lentiSAMv2 rs7732130-guide3 | depositor partial sequence | sequence record 240188 | Guide RNA, MS2 stem loops
NNNNNNNNTTTAAATTATNTTTTAAAATGGACTATCATATGCTTACCGTAACTTGAAAGTATTTCGATTT
CTTGGCTTTATATATCTTGTGGAAAGGACGAAACACCGCACATTAAGTTAGAACACAGGTTTTAGAGCTA
GGCCAACATGAGGATCACCCATGTCTGCAGGGCCTAGCAAGTTAAAATAAGGCTAGTCCGTTATCAACTT
GGCCAACATGAGGATCACCCATGTCTGCAGGGCCAAGTGGCACCGAGTCGGTGCTTTTTTTGGATCCTAG
GTCTTGAAAGGAGTGGGAATTGGCTCCGGTGCCCGTCAGTGGGCAGAGCGCACATCGCCCACAGTCCCCG
AGAAGTTGGGGGGAGGGGTCGGCAATTGATCCGGTGCCTAGAGAAGGTGGCGCGGGGTAAACTGGGAAAG
TGATGTCGTGTACTGGCTCCGCCTTTTTCCCGAGGGTGGGGGAGAACCGTATATAAGTGCAGTAGTCGCC
GTGAACGTTCTTTTTCGCAACGGGTTTGCCGCCAGAACACAGGCGTACGGCCACCATGAAAAGGCCGGCG
GCCACGAAAAAGGCCGGCCAGGCAAAAAAGAAAAAGGACAAGAAGTACAGCATCGGCCTGGCCATCGGCA
CCAACTCTGTGGGCTGGGCCGTGATCACCGACGAGTACAAGGTGCCCAGCAAGAAATTCAAGGTGCTGGG
CAACACCGACCGGNNCAGCATCAAGAAGAACCTGATCGGAGCCCTGCTGTTCGACAGCGGCGAGACAGCC
GAGGCCACCCGGCTGAAGAGAACCGCCANANGAAGATACACCAGACGGGAAGAACCNGATCTGCTATCTG
CAANAGATCTTCAGCATCGAGATGGCCAAGGTGGNNCGACAGCTNCTTCCANNNACTGGAAGAGTCCCTT
CCTGGTGGAANAGGATAAGAAACANNAAGCGGNANNNGCATNNNCGGGCAACATCATGGGACGAAGATGG
TCCTANCNANGANNNNTNACACGANNCATCCAACAGCCTGGATAACAAAAGTGGATGGGACNGGCACTCA
AGAAGGNCCGAACCTGCCGACTTGAATTATNNTGCGCCNTGGACCACNNTGGATCAAGATNNCCAGGNNN
CACCATTCCGNNAACCGAAGGNCCGACCNGGAGAACCCGAGACAACAAGGGNACAAGGNACCAAGTAGTA
TNTNTNGCAAGCTGANNNCGATAANNNAGANNNNANNNNGGNNCANANNNAA
